>Addgene plasmid #232788 | PHB2-GFP | addgene full sequence | sequence record 465303 | Addgene NGS Result
GCGGCTGCATACGCTTGATCCGGCTACCTGCCCATTCGACCACCAAGCGAAACATCGCATCGAGCGAGCA
CGTACTCGGATGGAAGCCGGTCTTGTCGATCAGGATGATCTGGACGAAGAGCATCAGGGGCTCGCGCCAG
CCGAACTGTTCGCCAGGCTCAAGGCGAGCATGCCCGACGGCGAGGATCTCGTCGTGACCCATGGCGATGC
CTGCTTGCCGAATATCATGGTGGAAAATGGCCGCTTTTCTGGATTCATCGACTGTGGCCGGCTGGGTGTG
GCGGACCGCTATCAGGACATAGCGTTGGCTACCCGTGATATTGCTGAAGAGCTTGGCGGCGAATGGGCTG
ACCGCTTCCTCGTGCTTTACGGTATCGCCGCTCCCGATTCGCAGCGCATCGCCTTCTATCGCCTTCTTGA
CGAGTTCTTCTGAGCGGGACTCTGGGGTTCGAAATGACCGACCAAGCGACGCCCAACCTGCCATCACGAG
ATTTCGATTCCACCGCCGCCTTCTATGAAAGGTTGGGCTTCGGAATCGTTTTCCGGGACGCCGGCTGGAT
GATCCTCCAGCGCGGGGATCTCATGCTGGAGTTCTTCGCCCACCCTAGGGGGAGGCTAACTGAAACACGG
AAGGAGACAATACCGGAAGGAACCCGCGCTATGACGGCAATAAAAAGACAGAATAAAACGCACGGTGTTG
GGTCGTTTGTTCATAAACGCGGGGTTCGGTCCCAGGGCTGGCACTCTGTCGATACCCCACCGAGACCCCA
TTGGGGCCAATACGCCCGCGTTTCTTCCTTTTCCCCACCCCACCCCCCAAGTTCGGGTGAAGGCCCAGGG
CTCGCAGCCAACGTCGGGGCGGCAGGCCCTGCCATAGCCTCAGGTTACTCATATATACTTTAGATTGATT
TAAAACTTCATTTTTAATTTAAAAGGATCTAGGTGAAGATCCTTTTTGATAATCTCATGACCAAAATCCC
TTAACGTGAGTTTTCGTTCCACTGAGCGTCAGACCCCGTAGAAAAGATCAAAGGATCTTCTTGAGATCCT
TTTTTTCTGCGCGTAATCTGCTGCTTGCAAACAAAAAAACCACCGCTACCAGCGGTGGTTTGTTTGCCGG
ATCAAGAGCTACCAACTCTTTTTCCGAAGGTAACTGGCTTCAGCAGAGCGCAGATACCAAATACTGTTCT
TCTAGTGTAGCCGTAGTTAGGCCACCACTTCAAGAACTCTGTAGCACCGCCTACATACCTCGCTCTGCTA
ATCCTGTTACCAGTGGCTGCTGCCAGTGGCGATAAGTCGTGTCTTACCGGGTTGGACTCAAGACGATAGT
TACCGGATAAGGCGCAGCGGTCGGGCTGAACGGGGGGTTCGTGCACACAGCCCAGCTTGGAGCGAACGAC
CTACACCGAACTGAGATACCTACAGCGTGAGCTATGAGAAAGCGCCACGCTTCCCGAAGGGAGAAAGGCG
GACAGGTATCCGGTAAGCGGCAGGGTCGGAACAGGAGAGCGCACGAGGGAGCTTCCAGGGGGAAACGCCT
GGTATCTTTATAGTCCTGTCGGGTTTCGCCACCTCTGACTTGAGCGTCGATTTTTGTGATGCTCGTCAGG
GGGGCGGAGCCTATGGAAAAACGCCAGCAACGCGGCCTTTTTACGGTTCCTGGCCTTTTGCTGGCCTTTT
GCTCACATGTTCTTTCCTGCGTTATCCCCTGATTCTGTGGATAACCGTATTACCGCCATGCATTAGTTAT
TAATAGTAATCAATTACGGGGTCATTAGTTCATAGCCCATATATGGAGTTCCGCGTTACATAACTTACGG
TAAATGGCCCGCCTGGCTGACCGCCCAACGACCCCCGCCCATTGACGTCAATAATGACGTATGTTCCCAT
AGTAACGCCAATAGGGACTTTCCATTGACGTCAATGGGTGGAGTATTTACGGTAAACTGCCCACTTGGCA
GTACATCAAGTGTATCATATGCCAAGTACGCCCCCTATTGACGTCAATGACGGTAAATGGCCCGCCTGGC
ATTATGCCCAGTACATGACCTTATGGGACTTTCCTACTTGGCAGTACATCTACGTATTAGTCATCGCTAT
TACCATGGTGATGCGGTTTTGGCAGTACATCAATGGGCGTGGATAGCGGTTTGACTCACGGGGATTTCCA
AGTCTCCACCCCATTGACGTCAATGGGAGTTTGTTTTGGCACCAAAATCAACGGGACTTTCCAAAATGTC
GTAACAACTCCGCCCCATTGACGCAAATGGGCGGTAGGCGTGTACGGTGGGAGGTCTATATAAGCAGAGC
TGGTTTAGTGAACCGTCAGATCCGCTAGCGCTACCGGACTCAGATCTCGAGATGGCCCAGAACTTGAAGG
ACTTGGCGGGACGGCTGCCCGCCGGGCCCCGGGGCATGGGCACGGCCCTGAAGCTGTTGCTGGGGGCCGG
CGCCGTGGCCTACGGTGTGCGCGAATCTGTGTTCACCGTGGAAGGCGGGCACAGAGCCATCTTCTTCAAT
CGGATCGGTGGAGTGCAGCAGGACACTATCCTGGCCGAGGGCCTTCACTTCAGGATCCCTTGGTTCCAGT
ACCCCATTATCTATGACATTCGGGCCAGACCTCGAAAAATCTCCTCCCCTACAGGCTCCAAAGACCTACA
GATGGTGAATATCTCCCTGCGAGTGTTGTCTCGACCCAATGCTCAGGAGCTTCCTAGCATGTACCAGCGC
CTAGGGCTGGACTACGAGGAACGAGTGTTGCCGTCCATTGTCAACGAGGTGCTCAAGAGTGTGGTGGCCA
AGTTCAATGCCTCACAGCTGATCACCCAGCGGGCCCAGGTATCCCTGTTGATCCGCCGGGAGCTGACAGA
GAGGGCCAAGGACTTCAGCCTCATCCTGGATGATGTGGCCATCACAGAGCTGAGCTTTAGCCGAGAGTAC
ACAGCTGCTGTAGAAGCCAAACAAGTGGCCCAGCAGGAGGCCCAGCGGGCCCAATTCTTGGTAGAAAAAG
CAAAGCAGGAACAGCGGCAGAAAATTGTGCAGGCCGAGGGTGAGGCCGAGGCTGCCAAGATGCTTGGAGA
AGCACTGAGCAAGAACCCTGGCTACATCAAACTTCGCAAGATTCGAGCAGCCCAGAATATCTCCAAGACG
ATCGCCACATCACAGAATCGTATCTATCTCACAGCTGACAACCTTGTGCTGAACCTACAGGATGAAAGTT
TCACCAGGGGAAGTGACAGCCTCATCAAGGGTAAGAAAAAGCTTCGAATTCTGCAGTCGACGGTACCGCG
GGCCCGGGATCCACCGGTCGCCACCATGGTGAGCAAGGGCGAGGAGCTGTTCACCGGGGTGGTGCCCATC
CTGGTCGAGCTGGACGGCGACGTAAACGGCCACAAGTTCAGCGTGTCCGGCGAGGGCGAGGGCGATGCCA
CCTACGGCAAGCTGACCCTGAAGTTCATCTGCACCACCGGCAAGCTGCCCGTGCCCTGGCCCACCCTCGT
GACCACCCTGACCTACGGCGTGCAGTGCTTCAGCCGCTACCCCGACCACATGAAGCAGCACGACTTCTTC
AAGTCCGCCATGCCCGAAGGCTACGTCCAGGAGCGCACCATCTTCTTCAAGGACGACGGCAACTACAAGA
CCCGCGCCGAGGTGAAGTTCGAGGGCGACACCCTGGTGAACCGCATCGAGCTGAAGGGCATCGACTTCAA
GGAGGACGGCAACATCCTGGGGCACAAGCTGGAGTACAACTACAACAGCCACAACGTCTATATCATGGCC
GACAAGCAGAAGAACGGCATCAAGGTGAACTTCAAGATCCGCCACAACATCGAGGACGGCAGCGTGCAGC
TCGCCGACCACTACCAGCAGAACACCCCCATCGGCGACGGCCCCGTGCTGCTGCCCGACAACCACTACCT
GAGCACCCAGTCCGCCCTGAGCAAAGACCCCAACGAGAAGCGCGATCACATGGTCCTGCTGGAGTTCGTG
ACCGCCGCCGGGATCACTCTCGGCATGGACGAGCTGTACAAGTAAAGCGGCCGCGACTCTAGATCATAAT
CAGCCATACCACATTTGTAGAGGTTTTACTTGCTTTAAAAAACCTCCCACACCTCCCCCTGAACCTGAAA
CATAAAATGAATGCAATTGTTGTTGTTAACTTGTTTATTGCAGCTTATAATGGTTACAAATAAAGCAATA
GCATCACAAATTTCACAAATAAAGCATTTTTTTCACTGCATTCTAGTTGTGGTTTGTCCAAACTCATCAA
TGTATCTTAAGGCGTAAATTGTAAGCGTTAATATTTTGTTAAAATTCGCGTTAAATTTTTGTTAAATCAG
CTCATTTTTTAACCAATAGGCCGAAATCGGCAAAATCCCTTATAAATCAAAAGAATAGACCGAGATAGGG
T
[37 nt withheld, positions 4412-4448]
AAAGAACGTGGACTCCAACGTCAAAGG
[49 nt withheld, positions 4476-4524]
T
[91 nt withheld, positions 4526-4616]
G
[124 nt withheld, positions 4618-4741]
CAGGTGGCACTTTTCGGGGAAATGTGCGCGGAACCCCTATTTGTTTATTTTTCTAAATACATTCAAATAT
GTATCCGCTCATGAGACAATAACCCTGATAAATGCTTCAATAATATTGAAAAAGGAAGAGTCCTGAGGCG
GAAAGAACCAGCTGTGGAATGTGTGTCAGTTAGGGTGTGGAAAGTCCCCAGGCTCCCCAGCAGGCAGAAG
TATGCAAAGCATGCATCTCAATTAGTCAGCAACCAGGTGTGGAAAGTCCCCAGGCTCCCCAGCAGGCAGA
AGTATGCAAAGCATGCATCTCAATTAGTCAGCAACCATAGTCCCGCCCCTAACTCCGCCCATCCCGCCCC
TAACTCCGCCCAGTTCCGCCCATTCTCCGCCCCATGGCTGACTAATTTTTTTTATTTATGCAGAGGCCGA
GGCCGCCTCGGCCTCTGAGCTATTCCAGAAGTAGTGAGGAGGCTTTTTTGGAGGCCTAGGCTTTTGCAAA
GATCGATCAAGAGACAGGATGAGGATCGTTTCGCATGATTGAACAAGATGGATTGCACGCAGGTTCTCCG
GCCGCTTGGGTGGAGAGGCTATTCGGCTATGACTGGGCACAACAGACAATCGGCTGCTCTGATGCCGCCG
TGTTCCGGCTGTCAGCGCAGGGGCGCCCGGTTCTTTTTGTCAAGACCGACCTGTCCGGTGCCCTGAATGA
ACTGCAAGACGAGGCAGCGCGGCTATCGTGGCTGGCCACGACGGGCGTTCCTTGCGCAGCTGTGCTCGAC
GTTGTCACTGAAGCGGGAAGGGACTGGCTGCTATTGGGCGAAGTGCCGGGGCAGGATCTCCTGTCATCTC
ACCTTGCTCCTGCCGAGAAAGTATCCATCATGGCTGATGCAATGCG
Features (pLannotate 1.2.2; 16 found; start..end, strand, type, name):
    454..606     +  CDS            ble (fragment): BLE_KLEPN - Experimental evidence at protein level: Swiss-Prot protein existence level 1. Binding protein with a strong affinity to the bleomycin family of antibiotics. Binds to CL990; an antimitotic-antibiotic compound. From Klebsiella pneumoniae.
    665..712     +  polyA_signal   HSV TK poly(A) signal: herpes simplex virus thymidine kinase polyadenylation signal (Cole and Stacy, 1985)
    803..819     -  polyA_signal   bGH poly(A) signal (fragment): bovine growth hormone polyadenylation signal
   1041..1629    +  rep_origin     ori: high-copy-number ColE1/pMB1/pBR322/pUC origin of replication
   1804..2107    +  enhancer       CMV enhancer: human cytomegalovirus immediate early enhancer
   2108..2311    +  promoter       CMV promoter: human cytomegalovirus (CMV) immediate early promoter
   2334..2361    +  misc_feature   MCS (fragment): multiple cloning site
   2362..3258    +  CDS            PHB2: PHB2_HUMAN - Also known as BAP From Homo sapiens (Human).
   3259..3302    +  misc_feature   MCS (fragment): multiple cloning site
   3316..4035    +  CDS            EGFP: the original enhanced GFP (Yang et al., 1996) mammalian codon-optimized
   4052..4135    +  CDS            large T antigen (fragment): large T antigen from SV40 (simian virus 40)
   4158..4279    +  polyA_signal   SV40 poly(A) signal: SV40 polyadenylation signal
   4313..4741    -  rep_origin     f1 ori (sequence partly withheld): f1 bacteriophage origin of replication; arrow indicates direction of (+) strand synthesis
   4768..4872    +  promoter       AmpR promoter: bla
   4874..5231    +  promoter       SV40 promoter: SV40 enhancer and early promoter
   5266..433     +  CDS            NeoR/KanR (across the origin): aminoglycoside phosphotransferase from Tn5; aph(3')-II (or nptII); confers resistance to neomycin, kanamycin, and G418 (Geneticin®)
