[The description below was written by a language model from this plasmid's Addgene catalogue record and pLannotate feature annotations shown in this document.]
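Description:
PHB2-GFP is a mammalian expression plasmid built on the pEGFP-N1 backbone that encodes human Prohibitin 2 (PHB2, also known as REA or BAP) fused at its C terminus to EGFP. The sequenced record is 5,627 nt. The PHB2 coding sequence sits in the multiple cloning site immediately downstream of the human cytomegalovirus immediate-early enhancer and promoter. A short stretch of residual polylinker connects it to the mammalian codon-optimised EGFP open reading frame supplied by the backbone. The SV40 polyadenylation signal terminates the transcript. The small annotation for a large T antigen fragment just upstream of it probably reflects SV40-derived sequence flanking that signal rather than a functional coding region.

In bacteria the plasmid is maintained at high copy number through a ColE1/pUC-type origin, and it also carries an f1 phage origin. Selection relies on a single Tn5 NeoR/KanR (aminoglycoside phosphotransferase) gene placed behind tandem promoters. A bacterial bla-type promoter drives it in E. coli to give kanamycin resistance. The SV40 enhancer/early promoter drives it in mammalian cells, where, with the HSV TK poly(A) signal, it can confer G418 resistance. The partial ble and bGH poly(A) annotations are short fragments and probably not functional elements.

The construct expresses fluorescently labelled PHB2 in transfected mammalian cells, so the protein can be visualised or detected through the GFP tag. The associated publication concerns mitochondrial Aurora kinase A, mitophagy and interactions with MAP1LC3 and Prohibitin 2. This suggests use in imaging or interaction studies in that setting, although the record does not describe specific assays.
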