Addgene plasmid #232788: PHB2-GFP
Purpose: Encodes a GFP-tagged Prohibitin2/PHB2
Depositing lab: Giulia Bertolin. Publication: Mitochondrial Aurora kinase A induces mitophagy by interacting with MAP1LC3 and Prohibitin 2. Bertolin G, Alves-Guerra MC, Cheron A, Burel A, Prigent C, Le Borgne R, Tramier M. Life Sci Alliance. 2021 Apr 5;4(6):e202000806. doi: 10.26508/lsa.202000806. Print 2021 Jun. PubMed 33820826.
Backbone
  Vector backbone: pEGFP-N1
  Vector type: Mammalian Expression
Growth in bacteria
  Bacterial resistance: Kanamycin, 50 μg/mL
  Growth temperature: 37°C
  Growth strain: DH5alpha
  Copy number: High Copy
Gene/Insert
  Gene/Insert name: PHB2 (alt names: REA; BAP)
  Species: H. sapiens (human)
  Entrez Gene: PHB2 (a.k.a. BAP, BCAP37, Bap37, PNAS-141, REA, hBAP, p22)
  Promoter: CMV
  Tag / fusion protein: GFP (C terminal on backbone)
  Cloning method: Restriction Enzyme; 5′ cloning site BshtI (not destroyed); 3′ cloning site NotI (not destroyed)
  Sequencing primers: 5′ CMV
Terms and licenses: Academic/Nonprofit Terms; Industry Terms: Not Available to Industry
How to cite: PHB2-GFP was a gift from Giulia Bertolin (Addgene plasmid # 232788 ; http://n2t.net/addgene:232788 ; RRID:Addgene_232788)
